>Addgene plasmid #152521 | pGBW-m4134210 | depositor full sequence | sequence record 295533 | Full Sequence
CACCATG
[918 nt withheld, positions 8-925]
GAAAACCTTTACTTTCAGTCGAAGAGGCGATGGAAAAAGAATTTTATCGCGGTGAGTGCAGCCAACAGAT
TCAAAAAGATATCCTCGTCTGGTGCCCTCTAAGCTAGCTTGACTGACTGAGATACAGCGTACCTTCAGCT
CACAGACATGATAAGATACATTGATGAGTTTGGACAAACCACAACTAGAATGCAGTGAAAAAAATGCTTT
ATTTGTGAAATTTGTGATGCTATTGCTTTATTTGTAACCATTATAAGCTGCAATAAACAAGTTAACAACA
ACAATTGCATTCATTTTATGTTTCAGGTTCAGGGGGAGGTGTGGGAGGTTTTTTAAAGCAAGTAAAACCT
CTACAAATGTGGTATTGGCCCATCTCTATCGGTATCGTAGCATAACCCCTTGGGGCCTCTAAACGGGTCT
TGAGGGGTTTTTTGTGCCCCTCGGGCCGGATTGCTATCTACCGGCATTGGCGCAGAAAAAAATGCCTGAT
GCGACGCTGCGCGTCTTATACTCCCACATATGCCAGATTCAGCAACGGATACGGCTTCCCCAACTTGCCC
ACTTCCATACGTGTCCTCCTTACCAGAAATTTATCCTTAAGGTCGTCAGCTATCCTGCAGGCGATCTCTC
GATTTCGATCAAGACATTCCTTTAATGGTCTTTTCTGGACACCACTAGGGGTCAGAAGTAGTTCATCAAA
CTTTCTTCCCTCCCTAATCTCATTGGTTACCTTGGGCTATCGAAACTTAATTAACCAGTCAAGTCAGCTA
CTTGGCGAGATCGACTTGTCTGGGTTTCGACTACGCTCAGAATTGCGTCAGTCAAGTTCGATCTGGTCCT
TGCTATTGCACCCGTTCTCCGATTACGAGTTTCATTTAAATCATGTGAGCAAAAGGCCAGCAAAAGGCCA
GGAACCGTAAAAAGGCCGCGTTGCTGGCGTTTTTCCATAGGCTCCGCCCCCCTGACGAGCATCACAAAAA
TCGACGCTCAAGTCAGAGGTGGCGAAACCCGACAGGACTATAAAGATACCAGGCGTTTCCCCCTGGAAGC
TCCCTCGTGCGCTCTCCTGTTCCGACCCTGCCGCTTACCGGATACCTGTCCGCCTTTCTCCCTTCGGGAA
GCGTGGCGCTTTCTCATAGCTCACGCTGTAGGTATCTCAGTTCGGTGTAGGTCGTTCGCTCCAAGCTGGG
CTGTGTGCACGAACCCCCCGTTCAGCCCGACCGCTGCGCCTTATCCGGTAACTATCGTCTTGAGTCCAAC
CCGGTAAGACACGACTTATCGCCACTGGCAGCAGCCACTGGTAACAGGATTAGCAGAGCGAGGTATGTAG
GCGGTGCTACAGAGTTCTTGAAGTGGTGGCCTAACTACGGCTACACTAGAAGAACAGTATTTGGTATCTG
CGCTCTGCTGAAGCCAGTTACCTTCGGAAAAAGAGTTGGTAGCTCTTGATCCGGCAAACAAACCACCGCT
GGTAGCGGTGGTTTTTTTGTTTGCAAGCAGCAGATTACGCGCAGAAAAAAAGGATCTCAAGAAGATCCTT
TGATCTTTTCTACGGGGTCTGACGCTCAGTGGAACGAAAACTCACGTTAAGGGATTTTGGTCATGAGATT
ATCAAAAAGGATCTTCACCTAGATCCTTTTAAATTAAAAATGAAGTTTTAAATCAATCTAAAGTATATAT
GAGTAAACTTGGTCTGACAGTTACCAATGCTTAATCAGTGAGGCACCTATCTCAGCGATCTGTCTATTTC
GTTCATCCATAGTTGCATTTAAATTTCCGAACTCTCCAAGGCCCTCGTCGGAAAATCTTCAAACCTTTCG
TCCGATCCATCTTGCAGGCTACCTCTCGAACGAACTATCGCAAGTCTCTTGGCCGGCCTTGCGCCTTGGC
TATTGCTTGGCAGCGCCTATCGCCAGGTATTACTCCAATCCCGAATATCCGAGATCGGGATCACCCGAGA
GAAGTTCAACCTACATCCTCAATCCCGATCTATCCGAGATCCGAGGAATATCGAAATCGGGGCGCGCCTG
GCCTCCGCGCCGGGTTTTGGCGCCTCCCGCGGGCGCCCCCCTCGTCACGGCGAGCGCTGCCACGTCAGAC
GAAGGGCGCAGGAGCGTCCTGATCCTTCCGCCCGGACGCTCAGGACAGCGGCCCGCTGCTCATAAGACTC
GGCCTTAGAACCCCAGTATCAGCAGAAGGACATTTTAGGACGGGACTTGGGTGACTCTAGGGCACTGGTT
TTCTTTCCAGAGAGCGGAACAGGCGAGGAAAAGTAGTCCCTTCTCGGCGATTCTGCGGAGGGATCTCCGT
GGGGCGGTGAACGCCGATGATTATATAAGGACGCGCCGGGTGTGGCACAGCTAGTTCCGTCGCAGCCGGG
ATTTGGGTCGCGGTTCTTGTTTGTGGATCGCTGTGATCGTCACTTGGTGAGTAGCGGGCTGCTGGGCTGG
CCGGGGCTTTCGTGGCCGCCGGGCCGCTCGGTGGGACGGAAGCGTGTGGAGAGACCGCCAAGGGCTGTAG
TCTGGGTCCGCGAGCAAGGTTGCCCTGAACTGGGGGTTGGGGGGAGCGCAGCAAAATGGCGGCTGTTCCC
GAGTCTTGAATGGAAGACGCTTGTGAGGCGGGCTGTGAGGTCGTTGAAACAAGGTGGGGGGCATGGTGGG
CGGCAAGAACCCAAGGTCTTGAGCCCTTCGCTAATGCGGGAAAGCTCTTATTCGGGTGAGATGGGCTGGG
CACCATCTGGGGACCCTGACGTGAAGTTTGTCACTGACTGGAGAACTCGGTTTGTCGTCTGTTGCGGGGG
CGGCAGTTATGGCGGTGCCGTTGGGCAGTGCACCCGTACCTTTGGGAGCGCGCGCCCTCGTCGTGTCGTG
ACGTCACCCGTTCTGTTGGCTTATAATGCAGGGTGGGGCCACCTGCCGGTAGGTGTGCGGTAGGCTTTTC
TCCGTCGCAGGACGCAGGGTTCGGGCCTAGGGTAGGCTCTCCTGAATCGACAGGCGCCGGACCTCTGGTG
AGGGGAGGGATAAGTGAGGCGTCAGTTTCTTTGGTCGGTTTTATGTACCTATCTTCTTAAGTAGCTGAAG
CTCCGGTTTTGAACTATGCGCTCGGGGTTGGCGAGTGTGTTTTGTGAAGTTTTTTAGGCACCTTTTGAAA
TGTAATCATTTGGGTCAATATGTAATTTTCAGTGTTAGACTTGTAAATTGTCCGCTAAATTCTGGCCGTT
TTTGGCTTTTTTGTTAGACAACATGACCGAGTACAAGCCCACGGTGCGCCTCGCCACCCGCGACGACGTC
CCCAGGGCCGTACGCACCCTCGCCGCCGCGTTCGCCGACTACCCCGCCACGCGCCACACCGTCGATCCGG
ACCGCCACATCGAGCGGGTCACCGAGCTGCAAGAACTCTTCCTCACGCGCGTCGGGCTCGACATCGGCAA
GGTGTGGGTCGCGGACGACGGCGCCGCGGTGGCGGTCTGGACCACGCCGGAGAGCGTCGAAGCGGGGGCG
GTGTTCGCCGAGATCGGCCCGCGCATGGCCGAGTTGAGCGGTTCCCGGCTGGCCGCGCAGCAACAGATGG
AGGGCCTCCTGGCGCCGCACCGGCCCAAGGAGCCCGCGTGGTTCCTGGCCACCGTCGGCGTCTCGCCCGA
CCACCAGGGCAAGGGTCTGGGCAGCGCCGTCGTGCTCCCCGGAGTGGAGGCCGCCGAGCGCGCCGGGGTG
CCCGCCTTCCTGGAGACCTCCGCGCCCCGCAACCTCCCCTTCTACGAGCGGCTCGGCTTCACCGTCACCG
CCGACGTCGAGGTGCCCGAAGGACCGCGCACCTGGTGCATGACCCGCAAGCCCGGTGCCTAGGCTAGTAT
GTAAGCCTAGTCTTAGATAATAAAATCGCTATCCATCGAAGATGGATGTGTGTTGGTTTTTTGTGTGTGT
AACGCTAGGCGCGCCTGGTGTACCGAGAACGATCCTCTCAGTGCGAGTCTCGACGATCCATATCGTTGCT
TGGCAGTCAGCCAGTCGGAATCCAGCTTGGGACCCAGGAAGTCCAATCGTCAGATATTGTACTCAAGCCT
GGTCACGGCAGCGTACCGATCTGTTTAAACCTAGATATTGATAGTCTGATCGGTCAACGTATAATCGAGT
CCTAGCTTTTGCAAACATCTATCAAGAGACAGGATCAGCAGGAGGCTTTCGCATGAGTATTCAACATTTC
CGTGTCGCCCTTATTCCCTTTTTTGCGGCATTTTGCCTTCCTGTTTTTGCTCACCCAGAAACGCTGGTGA
AAGTAAAAGATGCTGAAGATCAGTTGGGTGCGCGAGTGGGTTACATCGAACTGGATCTCAACAGCGGTAA
GATCCTTGAGAGTTTTCGCCCCGAAGAACGCTTTCCAATGATGAGCACTTTTAAAGTTCTGCTATGTGGC
GCGGTATTATCCCGTATTGACGCCGGGCAAGAGCAACTCGGTCGCCGCATACACTATTCTCAGAATGACT
TGGTTGAGTATTCACCAGTCACAGAAAAGCATCTTACGGATGGCATGACAGTAAGAGAATTATGCAGTGC
TGCCATAACCATGAGTGATAACACTGCGGCCAACTTACTTCTGACAACGATTGGAGGACCGAAGGAGCTA
ACCGCTTTTTTGCACAACATGGGGGATCATGTAACTCGCCTTGATCGTTGGGAACCGGAGCTGAATGAAG
CCATACCAAACGACGAGCGTGACACCACGATGCCTGTAGCAATGGCAACAACCTTGCGTAAACTATTAAC
TGGCGAACTACTTACTCTAGCTTCCCGGCAACAGTTGATAGACTGGATGGAGGCGGATAAAGTTGCAGGA
CCACTTCTGCGCTCGGCCCTTCCGGCTGGCTGGTTTATTGCTGATAAATCTGGAGCCGGTGAGCGTGGGT
CTCGCGGTATCATTGCAGCACTGGGGCCAGATGGTAAGCCCTCCCGTATCGTAGTTATCTACACGACGGG
GAGTCAGGCAACTATGGATGAACGAAATAGACAGATCGCTGAGATAGGTGCCTCACTGATTAAGCATTGG
TAACCGATTCTAGGTGCATTGGCGCAGAAAAAAATGCCTGATGCGACGCTGCGCGTCTTATACTCCCACA
TATGCCAGATTCAGCAACGGATACGGCTTCCCCAACTTGCCCACTTCCATACGTGTCCTCCTTACCAGAA
ATTTATCCTTAAGATCGTTTAAACTCGACTCTGGCTCTATCGAATCTCCGTCGTTTCGAGCTTACGCGAA
CAGCCGTGGCGCTCATTTGCTCGTCGGGCATCGAATCTCGTCAGCTATCGTCAGCTTACCTTTTTGGCAG
CGATCGCGGCTCCCGACATCTTGGACCATTAGCTCCACAGGTATCTTCTTCCCTCTAGTGGTCATAACAG
CAGCTTCAGCTACCTCTCAATTCAAAAAACCCCTCAAGACCCGTTTAGAGGCCCCAAGGGGTTATGCTAT
CAATCGTTGCGTTACACACACAAAAAACCAACACACATCCATCTTCGATGGATAGCGATTTTATTATCTA
ACTGCTGATCGAGTGTAGCCAGATCTAGTAATCAATTACGGGGTCATTAGTTCATAGCCCATATATGGAG
TTCCGCGTTACATAACTTACGGTAAATGGCCCGCCTGGCTGACCGCCCAACGACCCCCGCCCATTGACGT
CAATAATGACGTATGTTCCCATAGTAACGCCAATAGGGACTTTCCATTGACGTCAATGGGTGGAGTATTT
ACGGTAAACTGCCCACTTGGCAGTACATCAAGTGTATCATATGCCAAGTACGCCCCCTATTGACGTCAAT
GACGGTAAATGGCCCGCCTGGCATTATGCCCAGTACATGACCTTATGGGACTTTCCTACTTGGCAGTACA
TCTACGTATTAGTCATCGCTATTACCATGCTGATGCGGTTTTGGCAGTACATCAATGGGCGTGGATAGCG
GTTTGACTCACGGGGATTTCCAAGTCTCCACCCCATTGACGTCAATGGGAGTTTGTTTTGGCACCAAAAT
CAACGGGACTTTCCAAAATGTCGTAACAACTCCGCCCCATTGACGCAAATGGGCGGTAGGCGTGTACGGT
GGGAGGTCTATATAAGCAGAGCTGGTTTAGTGAACCGTCAGATCAGATCTTTGTCGATCCTACCATCCAC
TCGACACACCCGCCAGCGGCCGC
Features (pLannotate 1.2.2; 20 found; start..end, strand, type, name):
    953..969     +  CDS            CBP (fragment): calmodulin-binding peptide derived from skeletal muscle myosin light chain kinase; binds calmodulin with nanomolar affinity in the presence of calcium
   1077..1198    -  polyA_signal   SV40 poly(A) signal: SV40 polyadenylation signal
   1221..1290    -  CDS            large T antigen (fragment): large T antigen from SV40 (simian virus 40)
   1313..1359    +  terminator     T7 terminator: transcription terminator for bacteriophage T7 RNA polymerase
   1389..1525    +  terminator     rrnG terminator: transcription terminator from the E. coli ribosomal RNA rrnG operon (Albrechtsen et al., 1991)
   1570..1641    +  misc_feature   3' β-globin insulator: insulator downstream of the human β-globin locus (Farrell et al., 2002)
   1867..2455    -  rep_origin     ori: high-copy-number ColE1/pMB1/pBR322/pUC origin of replication
   2627..2691    -  CDS            bla(M) (fragment): β-lactamase lacking the signal sequence; bla(M); allows cytosolic expression of β-lactamase
   2955..4164    +  promoter       UbC promoter: human ubiquitin C promoter
   4168..4765    +  CDS            PuroR (fragment): puromycin N-acetyltransferase; pac from Streptomyces; confers resistance to puromycin
   4794..4842    +  polyA_signal   poly(A) signal: synthetic polyadenylation signal
   5108..5968    +  CDS            AmpR: β-lactamase; bla; confers resistance to ampicillin, carbenicillin, and related antibiotics
   5981..6117    +  terminator     rrnG terminator: transcription terminator from the E. coli ribosomal RNA rrnG operon (Albrechtsen et al., 1991)
   6262..6333    +  misc_feature   5' β-globin insulator: insulator upstream of the human β-globin locus (Farrell et al., 2002)
   6338..6384    -  terminator     T7 terminator: transcription terminator for bacteriophage T7 RNA polymerase
   6402..6450    -  polyA_signal   poly(A) signal: synthetic polyadenylation signal
   6531..6834    +  enhancer       CMV enhancer: human cytomegalovirus immediate early enhancer
   6907..6924    -  promoter       CMV promoter (fragment): human cytomegalovirus (CMV) immediate early promoter
   6987..7038    +  promoter       CMVd2 promoter: truncated human cytomegalovirus (CMV) immediate early promoter that yields moderately reduced expression relative to the full-length promoter
   7092..925     +  CDS            R1A_SARS2 (fragment) (across the origin) (sequence partly withheld): Experimental evidence at protein level: Swiss-Prot protein existence level 1. [Non-structural protein 10]: Plays a pivotal role in viral transcription by stimulating both nsp14 3'-5' exoribonuclease and nsp16 2'-O-methyltransferase activities. Therefore plays an essential role in viral mRNAs cap methylation. From Severe acute respiratory syndrome coronavirus 2 (2019-nCoV) (SARS-CoV-2).
