[The description below was written by a language model from this plasmid's Addgene catalogue record and pLannotate feature annotations shown in this document.]
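Description:
pGBW-m4134210 is a mammalian expression plasmid built on the pTwist_CMV_Puro_6 backbone that carries a codon-optimized open reading frame for the SARS-CoV-2 3C-like proteinase (nsp5, the main protease processed from the ORF1ab polyprotein). The full sequence record is about 7.1 kb, consistent with a roughly 6.1 kb backbone plus a roughly 0.9 kb insert. In bacteria it is maintained at high copy from a ColE1/pUC-type origin and selected with ampicillin through a complete β-lactamase gene. A short additional bla fragment annotated elsewhere appears to be a backbone remnant.

The coding sequence spans the numbering origin of the circular map and is matched by the annotation software to the SARS-CoV-2 replicase polyprotein 1a. The generic descriptive text attached to that hit refers to nsp10, but the catalogue entry identifies the insert as nsp5. Expression is driven by the CMV immediate-early enhancer and promoter elements located just upstream, and transcripts are terminated by an SV40 polyadenylation signal. According to the record, the backbone supplies a C-terminal tag consisting of a TEV protease cleavage site followed by calmodulin-binding peptide. Only a short CBP fragment is detected in the feature table, immediately after the insert, and the TEV site is not annotated. This tag would permit calcium-dependent capture on calmodulin resin and subsequent tag removal.

A separate cassette places puromycin N-acetyltransferase under the human ubiquitin C promoter with a synthetic poly(A) signal, allowing selection of transfected mammalian cells. β-globin insulator elements and T7 and rrnG terminators flank the units, presumably to limit read-through between them. The plasmid is suited to expressing and affinity-purifying the viral protease in mammalian cells.
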