Addgene plasmid #152521: pGBW-m4134210
Purpose: Mammalian expression plasmid for SARS-CoV-2 3C-like proteinase
Depositing lab: Ginkgo Bioworks & Benjie Chen. Depositing organization: Ginkgo Bioworks.
Backbone
  Vector backbone: pTwist_CMV_Puro_6
  Backbone size w/o insert (bp): 6080
  Vector type: Mammalian Expression
  Selectable markers: Puromycin
Growth in bacteria
  Bacterial resistance: Ampicillin, 100 μg/mL
  Growth temperature: 37°C
  Growth strain: DH5alpha
  Copy number: High Copy
Gene/Insert
  Gene/Insert name: SARS-CoV-2 3C-like proteinase (alt name: nsp5)
  Species: Severe acute respiratory syndrome coronavirus 2
  Insert size (bp): 917
  Mutation: codon optimized
  Entrez Gene: ORF1ab (a.k.a. GU280_gp01)
  Promoter: CMV
  Tag / fusion protein: Cleavable TEV;CBP (C terminal on backbone)
  Cloning method: Unknown
Resource information
  A portion of this plasmid was derived from a plasmid made by: GinkgoBioworks
Depositor comments: NCBI reference sequence: YP_009725301.1
How to cite: pGBW-m4134210 was a gift from Ginkgo Bioworks & Benjie Chen (Addgene plasmid # 152521 ; http://n2t.net/addgene:152521 ; RRID:Addgene_152521)
